>Addgene plasmid #207941 | pKD010 | addgene full sequence | sequence record 415338 | Addgene NGS Result
TAACGAATTGCTCGAGCACCTGCCGATATACGTTCTCCTATGGTCATGTGTCACTTAGTGAATTCCTTAT
CTTTAATCATATTCCATAGTCCATACCATAGCACATACAGTAGTTATATGCTGCAGAAGAGATCCAACAA
AACATTCACAATGGATTATAGAAACATTTGTTTATTCATTATAATGAGATCTTACATTCATTTAATATTA
GAAAAAGCCACAAATTCATAACACAACAAGCCAAGAAAAAAACACAAACTTAAGCACACAAGCTATTTAT
TTGACACACCAAATATTTCATCTTCATCTTCATATGAGCTCGCAGCTACTTGTACAGCTCGTCCATGCCG
AGAGTGATCCCGGCGGCGGTCACGAACTCCAGCAGGACCATGTGATCGCGCTTCTCGTTGGGGTCTTTGC
TCAGCTTGGACTGGTAGCTCAGGTAGTGGTTGTCGGGCAGCAGCACGGGGCCGTCGCCGATGGGGGTGTT
CTGCTGGTAGTGGTCGGCGAGCTGCACGCCGCCGTCCTCGATGTTGTGGCGGATCTTGAAGTTGGCCTTG
ATGCCGTTCTTCTGCTTGTCGGCGGTGATATAGACGTTGTGGCTGTTGTAGTTGTACTCCAGCTTGTGCC
CCAGGATGTTGCCGTCCTCCTTGAAGTCGATGCCCTTCAGCTCGATGCGGTTCACCAGGGTGTCGCCCTC
GAACTTCACCTCGGCGCGGGTCTTGTAGTTGCCGTCGTCCTTGAAGAAGATGGTGCGCTCCTGGACGTAG
CCTTCGGGCATGGCGGACTTGAAGAAGTCGTGCTGCTTCATGTGGTCGGGGTAGCGGGCGAAGCACTGCA
GGCCGTAGCCCAGGGTGGTCACGAGGGTGGGCCAGGGCACGGGCAGCTTGCCGGTGGTGCAGATCAGCTT
CAGGGTCAGCTTGCCGTAGGTGGCATCGCCCTCGCCCTCGCCGGACACGCTGAACTTGTGGCCGTTTACG
TCGCCGTCCAGCTCGACCAGGATGGGCACCACCCCGGTGAACAGCTCCTCGCCCTTGCTCACCATGGATC
CGCCTCCACCACTAGTGCCACCGCTGCCACCGCTAGCACCTGAACTTGAAGAGCCGGAACCAGATCCGGA
CCCTGAACCCGAACCTGATCCTGATCCGGACCCACTACCTGAGCCAGATCCGGAGCCAGAACCTGAAGCA
GCAGCGGAGCCTGCAGCGGCCGCCGATCCAGAGCCGCTGCCGGAACCACTCCCTGAGCCCGATCCAGAGC
CGCTTCCGGAACCACTCCCTGATGCAGACGCACTAGCGGCTGTCGAACCTGAAGAGCTAGTAAACTTAGT
AACAGCCTTAGTTCCTTCAGAAACAGCATGCTTAGCAAGTTCACCAGGTAACACTAGTCTAACAGCTGTC
TGAATCTCCCTAGAAGTAATCGTAGGTTTCTTATTATACCTAGCTAATTTTGAAGCTTCTTGCGCAAGTT
TCTCGAATATATCATTGATAAAACTGTTCATAATCCCCATAGCTTTACTTGAGATTCCAATATCTGGATG
AACTTGTTTCAACACCTTGAAGATGTAGATCTTGTATGTCTCTGTGCTTTTCTTGACTCGTTTCTTCTTC
TTCTCGACTCCTCCGGTGACTGCTTCTTTTGGTAGTTTTTTTCCGGCTTTTGGTTTCTTCTCTGCTGGTG
CTTTTTCGGCTACTTTCTCTTCTTCTGCTGGAGCTTTCTCTGCGGGCTTTTTCTCTGCTGGTTTCTTTCC
GGCTTTTGGTGCCATTGTTTGTTAATCAGAAAAACTCAGATTAATCTACAAATTCGATCGCACAAACTAG
AAACTAACACCAGATCTAGATAGAAATCACAAATCGAAGAGTAATTATTCGACAAAACTCAAATTATTTG
AACAAATCGGATGATATCTATGAAACCCTAATCGAGAATTAAGATGATATCTAACGATCAAACCCAGAAA
ATCGTCTTCGATCTAAGATTAACAGAATCTAAACCAAAGAACATATACGAAATTGGGATCGAACGAAAAC
AAAATCGAAGATTTTGAGAGAATAAGGAACACAGAAATTTACCTTGATCACGGTAGAGAGAATTGAGAGA
AAGTTTTTAAGATTTTGAGAAATTGAAATCTGAATTGTGAAGAAGAAGAGCTCTTTGGGTATTGTTTTAT
AGAAGAAGAAGAAGAAAAGACGAGGACGACTAGGTCACGAGAAAGCTAAGGCGGTGAAGCAATAGCTAAT
AATAAAATGACACGTGTATTGAGCGTTGTTTACACGCAAAGTTGTTTTTGGCTAATTGCCTTATTTTTAG
GTTGAGGAAAAGTATTTGTGCTTTGAGTTGATAAACACGACTCGTGTGTGCCGGCTGCAACCACTTTGAC
GCCGTTTATTACTGACTCGTCGAGGTTGACTGTAGCAGGTGCCATGGTAATTCTGACAGGATATATTGGC
GGGTAAACCTAAGAGAAAAGAGCGTTTATTAGAATAATCGGATATTTAAAAGGGCGTGAAAAGGTTTATC
CGTTCGTCCATTTGTATGTGCATGCCAACCACAGGGTTCCCCTCGGGATCAAAGTACTTTGATCCAACCC
CTCCGCTGCTATAGTGCAGTCGGCTTCTGACGTTCAGTGCAGCCGTCATCTGAAAACGACATGTCGCACA
AGTCCTAAGTTACGCGACAGGCTGCCGCCCTGCCCTTTTCCTGGCGTTTTCTTGTCGCGTGTTTTAGTCG
CATAAAGTAGAATACTTGCGACTAGAACCGGAGACATTACGCCATGAACAAGAGCGCCGCCGCTGGCCTG
CTGGGCTATGCCCGCGTCAGCACCGACGACCAGGACTTGACCAACCAACGGGCCGAACTGCACGCGGCCG
GCTGCACCAAGCTGTTTTCCGAGAAGATCACCGGCACCAGGCGCGACCGCCCGGAGCTGGCCAGGATGCT
TGACCACCTACGCCCTGGCGACGTTGTGACAGTGACCAGGCTAGACCGCCTGGCCCGCAGCACCCGCGAC
CTACTGGACATTGCCGAGCGCATCCAGGAGGCCGGCGCGGGCCTGCGTAGCCTGGCAGAGCCGTGGGCCG
ACACCACCACGCCGGCCGGCCGCATGGTGTTGACCGTGTTCGCCGGCATTGCCGAGTTCGAGCGTTCCCT
AATCATCGACCGCACCCGGAGCGGGCGCGAGGCCGCCAAGGCCCGAGGCGTGAAGTTTGGCCCCCGCCCT
ACCCTCACCCCGGCACAGATCGCGCACGCCCGCGAGCTGATCGACCAGGAAGGCCGCACCGTGAAAGAGG
CGGCTGCACTGCTTGGCGTGCATCGCTCGACCCTGTACCGCGCACTTGAGCGCAGCGAGGAAGTGACGCC
CACCGAGGCCAGGCGGCGCGGTGCCTTCCGTGAGGACGCATTGACCGAGGCCGACGCCCTGGCGGCCGCC
GAGAATGAACGCCAAGAGGAACAAGCATGAAACCGCACCAGGACGGCCAGGACGAACCGTTTTTCATTAC
CGAAGAGATCGAGGCGGAGATGATCGCGGCCGGGTACGTGTTCGAGCCGCCCGCGCACCTCTCAACCGTG
CGGCTGCATGAAATCCTGGCCGGTTTGTCTGATGCCAAGCTGGCGGCCTGGCCGGCCAGCTTGGCCGCTG
AAGAAACCGAGCGCCGCCGTCTAAAAAGGTGATGTGTATTTGAGTAAAACAGCTTGCGTCATGCGGTCGC
TGCGTATATGATGCGATGAGTAAATAAACAAATACGCAAGGGGAACGCATGAAGGTTATCGCTGTACTTA
ACCAGAAAGGCGGGTCAGGCAAGACGACCATCGCAACCCATCTAGCCCGCGCCCTGCAACTCGCCGGGGC
CGATGTTCTGTTAGTCGATTCCGATCCCCAGGGCAGTGCCCGCGATTGGGCGGCCGTGCGGGAAGATCAA
CCGCTAACCGTTGTCGGCATCGACCGCCCGACGATTGACCGCGACGTGAAGGCCATCGGCCGGCGCGACT
TCGTAGTGATCGACGGAGCGCCCCAGGCGGCGGACTTGGCTGTGTCCGCGATCAAGGCAGCCGACTTCGT
GCTGATTCCGGTGCAGCCAAGCCCTTACGACATATGGGCCACCGCCGACCTGGTGGAGCTGGTTAAGCAG
CGCATTGAGGTCACGGATGGAAGGCTACAAGCGGCCTTTGTCGTGTCGCGGGCGATCAAAGGCACGCGCA
TCGGCGGTGAGGTTGCCGAGGCGCTGGCCGGGTACGAGCTGCCCATTCTTGAGTCCCGTATCACGCAGCG
CGTGAGCTACCCAGGCACTGCCGCCGCCGGCACAACCGTTCTTGAATCAGAACCCGAGGGCGACGCTGCC
CGCGAGGTCCAGGCGCTGGCCGCTGAAATTAAATCAAAACTCATTTGAGTTAATGAGGTAAAGAGAAAAT
GAGCAAAAGCACAAACACGCTAAGTGCCGGCCGTCCGAGCGCACGCAGCAGCAAGGCTGCAACGTTGGCC
AGCCTGGCAGACACGCCAGCCATGAAGCGGGTCAACTTTCAGTTGCCGGCGGAGGATCACACCAAGCTGA
AGATGTACGCGGTACGCCAAGGCAAGACCATTACCGAGCTGCTATCTGAATACATCGCGCAGCTACCAGA
GTAAATGAGCAAATGAATAAATGAGTAGATGAATTTTAGCGGCTAAAGGAGGCGGCATGGAAAATCAAGA
ACAACCAGGCACCGACGCCGTGGAATGCCCCATGTGTGGAGGAACGGGCGGTTGGCCAGGCGTAAGCGGC
TGGGTTGCCTGCCGGCCCTGCAATGGCACTGGAACCCCCAAGCCCGAGGAATCGGCGTGAGCGGTCGCAA
ACCATCCGGCCCGGTACAAATCGGCGCGGCGCTGGGTGATGACCTGGTGGAGAAGTTGAAGGCCGCGCAG
GCCGCCCAGCGGCAACGCATCGAGGCAGAAGCACGCCCCGGTGAATCGTGGCAAGCGGCCGCTGATCGAA
TCCGCAAAGAATCCCGGCAACCGCCGGCAGCCGGTGCGCCGTCGATTAGGAAGCCGCCCAAGGGCGACGA
GCAACCAGATTTTTTCGTTCCGATGCTCTATGACGTGGGCACCCGCGATAGTCGCAGCATCATGGACGTG
GCCGTTTTCCGTCTGTCGAAGCGTGACCGACGAGCTGGCGAGGTGATCCGCTACGAGCTTCCAGACGGGC
ACGTAGAGGTTTCCGCAGGGCCGGCCGGCATGGCCAGTGTGTGGGATTACGACCTGGTACTGATGGCGGT
TTCCCATCTAACCGAATCCATGAACCGATACCGGGAAGGGAAGGGAGACAAGCCCGGCCGCGTGTTCCGT
CCACACGTTGCGGACGTACTCAAGTTCTGCCGGCGAGCCGATGGCGGAAAGCAGAAAGACGACCTGGTAG
AAACCTGCATTCGGTTAAACACCACGCACGTTGCCATGCAGCGTACGAAGAAGGCCAAGAACGGCCGCCT
GGTGACGGTATCCGAGGGTGAAGCCTTGATTAGCCGCTACAAGATCGTAAAGAGCGAAACCGGGCGGCCG
GAGTACATCGAGATCGAGCTAGCTGATTGGATGTACCGCGAGATCACAGAAGGCAAGAACCCGGACGTGC
TGACGGTTCACCCCGATTACTTTTTGATCGATCCCGGCATCGGCCGTTTTCTCTACCGCCTGGCACGCCG
CGCCGCAGGCAAGGCAGAAGCCAGATGGTTGTTCAAGACGATCTACGAACGCAGTGGCAGCGCCGGAGAG
TTCAAGAAGTTCTGTTTCACCGTGCGCAAGCTGATCGGGTCAAATGACCTGCCGGAGTACGATTTGAAGG
AGGAGGCGGGGCAGGCTGGCCCGATCCTAGTCATGCGCTACCGCAACCTGATCGAGGGCGAAGCATCCGC
CGGTTCCTAATGTACGGAGCAGATGCTAGGGCAAATTGCCCTAGCAGGGGAAAAAGGTCGAAAAGGACTC
TTTCCTGTGGATAGCACGTACATTGGGAACCCAAAGCCGTACATTGGGAACCGGAACCCGTACATTGGGA
ACCCAAAGCCGTACATTGGGAACCGGTCACACATGTAAGTGACTGATATAAAAGAGAAAAAAGGCGATTT
TTCCGCCTAAAACTCTTTAAAACTTATTAAAACTCTTAAAACCCGCCTGGCCTGTGCATAACTGTCTGGC
CAGCGCACAGCCGAAGAGCTGCAAAAAGCGCCTACCCTTCGGTCGCTGCGCTCCCTACGCCCCGCCGCTT
CGCGTCGGCCTATCGCGGCCGCTGGCCGCTCAAAAATGGCTGGCCTACGGCCAGGCAATCTACCAGGGCG
CGGACAAGCCGCGCCGTCGCCACTCGACCGCCGGCGCCCACATCAAGGCACCCTGCCTCGCGCGTTTCGG
TGATGACGGTGAAAACCTCTGACACATGCAGCTCCCGGTGACGGTCACAGCTTGTCTGTAAGCGGATGCC
GGGAGCAGACAAGCCCGTCAGGGCGCGTCAGCGGGTGTTGGCGGGTGTCGGGGCGCAGCCATGACCCAGT
CACGTAGCGATAGCGGAGTGTATACTGGCTTAACTATGCGGCATCAGAGCAGATTGTACTGAGAGTGCAC
CATATGCGGTGTGAAATACCGCACAGATGCGTAAGGAGAAAATACCGCATCAGGCGCTCTTCCGCTTCCT
CGCTCACTGACTCGCTGCGCTCGGTCGTTCGGCTGCGGCGAGCGGTATCAGCTCACTCAAAGGCGGTAAT
ACGGTTATCCACAGAATCAGGGGATAACGCAGGAAAGAACATGTGAGCAAAAGGCCAGCAAAAGGCCAGG
AACCGTAAAAAGGCCGCGTTGCTGGCGTTTTTCCATAGGCTCCGCCCCCCTGACGAGCATCACAAAAATC
GACGCTCAAGTCAGAGGTGGCGAAACCCGACAGGACTATAAAGATACCAGGCGTTTCCCCCTGGAAGCTC
CCTCGTGCGCTCTCCTGTTCCGACCCTGCCGCTTACCGGATACCTGTCCGCCTTTCTCCCTTCGGGAAGC
GTGGCGCTTTCTCATAGCTCACGCTGTAGGTATCTCAGTTCGGTGTAGGTCGTTCGCTCCAAGCTGGGCT
GTGTGCACGAACCCCCCGTTCAGCCCGACCGCTGCGCCTTATCCGGTAACTATCGTCTTGAGTCCAACCC
GGTAAGACACGACTTATCGCCACTGGCAGCAGCCACTGGTAACAGGATTAGCAGAGCGAGGTATGTAGGC
GGTGCTACAGAGTTCTTGAAGTGGTGGCCTAACTACGGCTACACTAGAAGGACAGTATTTGGTATCTGCG
CTCTGCTGAAGCCAGTTACCTTCGGAAAAAGAGTTGGTAGCTCTTGATCCGGCAAACAAACCACCGCTGG
TAGCGGTGGTTTTTTTGTTTGCAAGCAGCAGATTACGCGCAGAAAAAAAGGATCTCAAGAAGATCCTTTG
ATCTTTTCTACGGGGTCTGACGCTCAGTGGAACGAAAACTCACGTTAAGGGATTTTGGTCATGCATTCTA
GGTGATTAGAAAAACTCATCGAGCATCAAATGAAACTGCAATTTATTCATATCAGGATTATCAATACCAT
ATTTTTGAAAAAGCCGTTTCTGTAATGAAGGAGAAAACTCACCGAGGCAGTTCCATAGGATGGCAAGATC
CTGGTATCGGTCTGCGATTCCGACTCGTCCAACATCAATACAACCTATTAATTTCCCCTCGTCAAAAATA
AGGTTATCAAGTGAGAAATCACCATGAGTGACGACTGAATCCGGTGAGAATGGCAAAAGTTTATGCATTT
CTTTCCAGACTTGTTCAACAGGCCAGCCATTACGCTCGTCATCAAAATCACTCGCATCAACCAAACCGTT
ATTCATTCGTGATTGCGCCTGAGCGAGTCGAAATACGCGATCGCTGTTAAAAGGACAATTACAAACAGGA
ATCGAATGCAACCGGCGCAGGAACACTGCCAGCGCATCAACAATATTTTCACCTGAATCAGGATATTCTT
CTAATACCTGGAATGCTGTTTTCCCTGGGATCGCAGTGGTGAGTAACCATGCATCATCAGGAGTACGGAT
AAAATGCTTGATGGTCGGAAGAGGCATAAATTCCGTCAGCCAGTTTAGTCTGACCATCTCATCTGTAACA
TCATTGGCAACGCTACCTTTGCCATGTTTCAGAAACAACTCTGGCGCATCGGGCTTCCCATACAATCGGT
AGATTGTCGCACCTGATTGCCCGACATTATCGCGAGCCCATTTATACCCATATAAATCAGCATCCATGTT
GGAATTTAATCGCGGCCTTGAGCAAGACGTTTCCCGTTGAATATGGCTCATAACAGAACTTATTATTTCC
TTCCTCTTTTCTACAGTATTTAAAGATACCCCAAGAAGCTAATTATAACAAGACGAACTCCAATTCACTG
TTCCTTGCATTCTAAAACCTTAAATACCAGAAAACAGCTTTTTCAAAGTTGTTTTCAAAGTTGGCGTATA
ACATAGTATCGACGGAGCCGATTTTGAAACCGCGGTGATCACAGGCAGCAACGCTCTGTCATCGTTACAA
TCAACATGCTACCCTCCGCGAGATCATCCGTGTTTCAAACCCGGCAGCTTAGTTGCCGTTCTTCCGAATA
GCATCGGTAACATGAGCAAAGTCTGCCGCCTTACAACGGCTCTCCCGCTGACGCCGTCCCGGACTGATGG
GCTGCCTGTATCGAGTGGTGATTTTGTGCCGAGCTGCCGGTCGGGGAGCTGTTGGCTGGCTGGTGGCAGG
ATATATTGTGGTGTAAACA
Features (pLannotate 1.2.2; 13 found; start..end, strand, type, name):
     66..314     -  terminator     HSP terminator: efficient transcription terminator from the Arabidopsis thaliana heat shock protein 18.2 gene (Nagaya et al., 2010)
    329..1045    -  CDS            mVenus: mVenus is a basic (constitutively fluorescent) yellow fluorescent protein published in 2006, derived from Aequorea victoria. It is reported to be a rapidly-maturing monomer with moderate acid sensitivity.
   1313..1765    -  CDS            H2B3_ARATH: Experimental evidence at protein level: Swiss-Prot protein existence level 1. Core component of nucleosome. Nucleosomes wrap and compact DNA into chromatin, limiting DNA accessibility to the cellular machineries which require DNA as a template. Histones thereby play a central role in transcription regulation, DNA repair, DNA replication and chromosomal stability. DNA accessibility is regulated via a complex set of post-translational modifications of histones, also called histone code, and nucleosome remodeling. From Arabidopsis thaliana (Mouse-ear cress).
   2434..2458    +  misc_feature   RB T-DNA repeat: right border repeat from nopaline C58 T-DNA
   2798..3199    +  CDS            Y4CG_SINFN (fragment): Protein inferred from homology: Swiss-Prot protein existence level 3. From Sinorhizobium fredii (strain NBRC 101917 / NGR234).
   3759..4388    +  CDS            pVS1 StaA: stability protein from the Pseudomonas plasmid pVS1 (Heeb et al., 2000)
   4817..5890    +  CDS            pVS1 RepA: replication protein from the Pseudomonas plasmid pVS1 (Heeb et al., 2000)
   5956..6150    +  rep_origin     pVS1 oriV: origin of replication for the Pseudomonas plasmid pVS1 (Heeb et al., 2000)
   6353..6392    +  CDS            rop (fragment): Rop protein, which maintains plasmids at low copy number; rop
   6494..6634    +  misc_feature   bom: basis of mobility region from pBR322
   6820..7408    -  rep_origin     ori: high-copy-number ColE1/pMB1/pBR322/pUC origin of replication
   7496..8311    -  CDS            KanR: aminoglycoside phosphotransferase; aph(3')-Ia; confers resistance to kanamycin in bacteria or G418 (Geneticin®) in eukaryotes
   8744..8768    +  misc_feature   LB T-DNA repeat: left border repeat from nopaline C58 T-DNA
