[The description below was written by a language model from this plasmid's Addgene catalogue record and pLannotate feature annotations shown in this document.]
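Description:
pKD010 is a plant binary vector built on a pCAMBIA backbone and belonging to a GreenGate 2.0 toolkit for assembling and stacking plant transcriptional units. It is catalogued as an empty backbone with no separate insert, but it already carries a premade marker cassette, described as pUBQ10:H2B:mVenus:tHSP18.2M, and is intended for "braiding", the toolkit's term for combining transcriptional units on one T-DNA. Propagation in E. coli relies on a high-copy ColE1/pMB1-type origin with a pBR322 bom site and a residual rop fragment. The pVS1 oriV together with the RepA replication protein and StaA stability protein supports maintenance in Agrobacterium. Bacterial selection is by kanamycin through the aph(3')-Ia gene, which sits in the backbone outside the T-DNA.

Nopaline-type left and right border repeats delimit the transferred region of the 8.8 kb plasmid. Between them, on the reverse strand, the annotation identifies an Arabidopsis thaliana histone H2B coding sequence followed by mVenus, a monomeric, rapidly maturing yellow fluorescent protein, and then the Arabidopsis HSP18.2 terminator, known for efficient transcription termination. Fusion to H2B incorporates the fluorophore into chromatin, so it lights up nuclei. The catalogue calls it a nuclei membrane marker, although a histone fusion would normally label chromatin rather than the envelope. The UBQ10 promoter named in the purpose was not picked up by the automated annotation, though an unannotated stretch lies upstream of H2B where it would be expected. No plant selection marker is annotated within the T-DNA. The plasmid is suited to supplying a constitutive nuclear reporter to multigene constructs for Agrobacterium-mediated plant transformation.
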