Addgene plasmid #207941: pKD010
Purpose: (Empty Backbone) Premade nuclei membrane marker, pUBQ10:H2B:mVenus:tHSP18.2M, for braiding
Depositing lab: Alexis Maizel. Depositing organization: Universitaet Heidelberg. Publication: GreenGate 2.0: Backwards compatible addons for assembly of complex transcriptional units and their stacking with GreenGate. Piepers M, Erbstein K, Reyes-Hernandez J, Song C, Tessi T, Petrasiunaite V, Faerber N, Distel K, Maizel A. PLoS One. 2023 Sep 8;18(9):e0290097. doi: 10.1371/journal.pone.0290097. eCollection 2023. PubMed 37682951.
Backbone
  Vector backbone: pCAMBIA
  Vector type: Plant Expression
Growth in bacteria
  Bacterial resistance: Kanamycin, 50 μg/mL
  Growth temperature: 37°C
  Growth strain: DH5alpha
  Copy number: High Copy
Gene/Insert
  Gene/Insert name: None
Terms and licenses: Academic/Nonprofit Terms; Industry Terms: Not Available to Industry
How to cite: pKD010 was a gift from Alexis Maizel (Addgene plasmid # 207941 ; http://n2t.net/addgene:207941 ; RRID:Addgene_207941)
